>Addgene plasmid #175010 | pcDNA3-H2A-Akt-STOPS | addgene full sequence | sequence record 344927 | Addgene NGS Result
AAGTGCCACCTGACGTCGACGGATCGGGAGATCTCCCGATCCCCTATGGTGCACTCTCAGTACAATCTGC
TCTGATGCCGCATAGTTAAGCCAGTATCTGCTCCCTGCTTGTGTGTTGGAGGTCGCTGAGTAGTGCGCGA
GCAAAATTTAAGCTACAACAAGGCAAGGCTTGACCGACAATTGCATGAAGAATCTGCTTAGGGTTAGGCG
TTTTGCGCTGCTTCGCGATGTACGGGCCAGATATACGCGTTGACATTGATTATTGACTAGTTATTAATAG
TAATCAATTACGGGGTCATTAGTTCATAGCCCATATATGGAGTTCCGCGTTACATAACTTACGGTAAATG
GCCCGCCTGGCTGACCGCCCAACGACCCCCGCCCATTGACGTCAATAATGACGTATGTTCCCATAGTAAC
GCCAATAGGGACTTTCCATTGACGTCAATGGGTGGAGTATTTACGGTAAACTGCCCACTTGGCAGTACAT
CAAGTGTATCATATGCCAAGTACGCCCCCTATTGACGTCAATGACGGTAAATGGCCCGCCTGGCATTATG
CCCAGTACATGACCTTATGGGACTTTCCTACTTGGCAGTACATCTACGTATTAGTCATCGCTATTACCAT
GGTGATGCGGTTTTGGCAGTACATCAATGGGCGTGGATAGCGGTTTGACTCACGGGGATTTCCAAGTCTC
CACCCCATTGACGTCAATGGGAGTTTGTTTTGGCACCAAAATCAACGGGACTTTCCAAAATGTCGTAACA
ACTCCGCCCCATTGACGCAAATGGGCGGTAGGCGTGTACGGTGGGAGGTCTATATAAGCAGAGCTCTCTG
GCTAACTAGAGAACCCACTGCTTACTGGCTTATCGAAATTAATACGACTCACTATAGGGAGACCCAAGCT
TGCGGCCGCCACCATGTCTGGTCGTGGCAAACAAGGAGGCAAGGCCCGCGCCAAGGCCAAGTCGCGCTCG
TCCCGCGCTGGCCTCCAGTTCCCGGTAGGGCGAGTGCACCGCTTGCTGCGCAAAGGCAACTACGCGGAGC
GGGTGGGGGCCGGCGCGCCCGTCTACATGGCGGCGGTCCTCGAGTACCTGACCGCCGAGATCCTGGAGCT
GGCGGGCAACGCGGCTCGGGACAACAAGAAGACGCGCATCATCCCTCGTCACCTCCAGCTGGCCATCCGC
AACGACGAGGAACTGAACAAGCTGCTGGGCAAAGTCACCATCGCCCAGGGCGGCGTTTTGCCTAACATCC
AGGCCGTTCTGTTACCAAAGAAAACCGAAAGCCACAAAGCCAAAAGCAAAGCGGATCCCATGGTGAGCAA
GGGCGAGGAGGATAACATGGCCATCATCAAGGAGTTCATGCGCTTCAAGGTGCACATGGAGGGCTCCGTG
AACGGCCACGAGTTCGAGATCGAGGGCGAGGGCGAGGGCCGCCCCTACGAGGGCACCCAGACCGCCAAGC
TGAAGGTGACCAAGGGTGGCCCCCTGCCCTTCGCCTGGGACATCCTGTCCCCTCAGTTCATGTACGGCTC
CAAGGCCTACGTGAAGCACCCCGCCGACATCCCCGACTACTTGAAGCTGTCCTTCCCCGAGGGCTTCAAG
TGGGAGCGCGTGATGAACTTCGAGGACGGCGGCGTGGTGACCGTGACCCAGGACTCCTCCCTGCAGGACG
GCGAGTTCATCTACAAGGTGAAGCTGCGCGGCACCAACTTCCCCTCCGACGGCCCCGTAATGCAGAAGAA
GACCATGGGCTGGGAGGCCTCCTCCGAGCGGATGTACCCCGAGGACGGCGCCCTGAAGGGCGAGATCAAG
CAGAGGCTGAAGCTGAAGGACGGCGGCCACTACGACGCTGAGGTCAAGACCACCTACAAGGCCAAGAAGC
CCGTGCAGCTGCCCGGCGCCTACAACGTCAACATCAAGTTGGACATCACCTCCCACAACGAGGACTACAC
CATCGTGGAACAGTACGAACGCGCCGAGGGCCGCCACTCCACCGGCGGCATGGACGAGCTGTACAAGCGC
ATGCATCCTCGTCCGCGCTCGTGCACCTGGCCGGACCCCAGGCCGGAGTTTGGAGTCGACCCTCGTCCGC
GCTCGTGCACCTGGCCGGACCCCAGGCCGGAGTTTGGAGGTACCGGCGGCAGCGAGCTCCCTCGTCCGCG
CTCGTGCACCTGGCCGGACCCCAGGCCGGAGTTTTAAGAATTCTGCAGATATCCATCACACTGGCGGCCG
CTCGAGCATGCATCTAGAGGGCCCTATTCTATAGTGTCACCTAAATGCTAGAGCTCGCTGATCAGCCTCG
ACTGTGCCTTCTAGTTGCCAGCCATCTGTTGTTTGCCCCTCCCCCGTGCCTTCCTTGACCCTGGAAGGTG
CCACTCCCACTGTCCTTTCCTAATAAAATGAGGAAATTGCATCGCATTGTCTGAGTAGGTGTCATTCTAT
TCTGGGGGGTGGGGTGGGGCAGGACAGCAAGGGGGAGGATTGGGAAGACAATAGCAGGCATGCTGGGGAT
GCGGTGGGCTCTATGGCTTCTGAGGCGGAAAGAACCAGCTGGGGCTCTAGGGGGTATCCCC
[124 nt withheld, positions 2582-2705]
C
[91 nt withheld, positions 2707-2797]
A
[49 nt withheld, positions 2799-2847]
CCTTTGACGTTGGAGTCCACGTTCTTT
[37 nt withheld, positions 2875-2911]
ACCCTATCTCGGTCTATTCTTTTGATTTATAAGGGATTTTGCCGATTTCGGCCTATTGGTTAAAAAATGA
GCTGATTTAACAAAAATTTAACGCGAATTAATTCTGTGGAATGTGTGTCAGTTAGGGTGTGGAAAGTCCC
CAGGCTCCCCAGCAGGCAGAAGTATGCAAAGCATGCATCTCAATTAGTCAGCAACCAGGTGTGGAAAGTC
CCCAGGCTCCCCAGCAGGCAGAAGTATGCAAAGCATGCATCTCAATTAGTCAGCAACCATAGTCCCGCCC
CTAACTCCGCCCATCCCGCCCCTAACTCCGCCCAGTTCCGCCCATTCTCCGCCCCATGGCTGACTAATTT
TTTTTATTTATGCAGAGGCCGAGGCCGCCTCTGCCTCTGAGCTATTCCAGAAGTAGTGAGGAGGCTTTTT
TGGAGGCCTAGGCTTTTGCAAAAAGCTCCCGGGAGCTTGTATATCCATTTTCGGATCTGATCAAGAGACA
GGATGAGGATCGTTTCGCATGATTGAACAAGATGGATTGCACGCAGGTTCTCCGGCCGCTTGGGTGGAGA
GGCTATTCGGCTATGACTGGGCACAACAGACAATCGGCTGCTCTGATGCCGCCGTGTTCCGGCTGTCAGC
GCAGGGGCGCCCGGTTCTTTTTGTCAAGACCGACCTGTCCGGTGCCCTGAATGAACTGCAGGACGAGGCA
GCGCGGCTATCGTGGCTGGCCACGACGGGCGTTCCTTGCGCAGCTGTGCTCGACGTTGTCACTGAAGCGG
GAAGGGACTGGCTGCTATTGGGCGAAGTGCCGGGGCAGGATCTCCTGTCATCTCACCTTGCTCCTGCCGA
GAAAGTATCCATCATGGCTGATGCAATGCGGCGGCTGCATACGCTTGATCCGGCTACCTGCCCATTCGAC
CACCAAGCGAAACATCGCATCGAGCGAGCACGTACTCGGATGGAAGCCGGTCTTGTCGATCAGGATGATC
TGGACGAAGAGCATCAGGGGCTCGCGCCAGCCGAACTGTTCGCCAGGCTCAAGGCGCGCATGCCCGACGG
CGAGGATCTCGTCGTGACCCATGGCGATGCCTGCTTGCCGAATATCATGGTGGAAAATGGCCGCTTTTCT
GGATTCATCGACTGTGGCCGGCTGGGTGTGGCGGACCGCTATCAGGACATAGCGTTGGCTACCCGTGATA
TTGCTGAAGAGCTTGGCGGCGAATGGGCTGACCGCTTCCTCGTGCTTTACGGTATCGCCGCTCCCGATTC
GCAGCGCATCGCCTTCTATCGCCTTCTTGACGAGTTCTTCTGAGCGGGACTCTGGGGTTCGAAATGACCG
ACCAAGCGACGCCCAACCTGCCATCACGAGATTTCGATTCCACCGCCGCCTTCTATGAAAGGTTGGGCTT
CGGAATCGTTTTCCGGGACGCCGGCTGGATGATCCTCCAGCGCGGGGATCTCATGCTGGAGTTCTTCGCC
CACCCCAACTTGTTTATTGCAGCTTATAATGGTTACAAATAAAGCAATAGCATCACAAATTTCACAAATA
AAGCATTTTTTTCACTGCATTCTAGTTGTGGTTTGTCCAAACTCATCAATGTATCTTATCATGTCTGTAT
ACCGTCGACCTCTAGCTAGAGCTTGGCGTAATCATGGTCATAGCTGTTTCCTGTGTGAAATTGTTATCCG
CTCACAATTCCACACAACATACGAGCCGGAAGCATAAAGTGTAAAGCCTGGGGTGCCTAATGAGTGAGCT
AACTCACATTAATTGCGTTGCGCTCACTGCCCGCTTTCCAGTCGGGAAACCTGTCGTGCCAGCTGCATTA
ATGAATCGGCCAACGCGCGGGGAGAGGCGGTTTGCGTATTGGGCGCTCTTCCGCTTCCTCGCTCACTGAC
TCGCTGCGCTCGGTCGTTCGGCTGCGGCGAGCGGTATCAGCTCACTCAAAGGCGGTAATACGGTTATCCA
CAGAATCAGGGGATAACGCAGGAAAGAACATGTGAGCAAAAGGCCAGCAAAAGGCCAGGAACCGTAAAAA
GGCCGCGTTGCTGGCGTTTTTCCATAGGCTCCGCCCCCCTGACGAGCATCACAAAAATCGACGCTCAAGT
CAGAGGTGGCGAAACCCGACAGGACTATAAAGATACCAGGCGTTTCCCCCTGGAAGCTCCCTCGTGCGCT
CTCCTGTTCCGACCCTGCCGCTTACCGGATACCTGTCCGCCTTTCTCCCTTCGGGAAGCGTGGCGCTTTC
TCATAGCTCACGCTGTAGGTATCTCAGTTCGGTGTAGGTCGTTCGCTCCAAGCTGGGCTGTGTGCACGAA
CCCCCCGTTCAGCCCGACCGCTGCGCCTTATCCGGTAACTATCGTCTTGAGTCCAACCCGGTAAGACACG
ACTTATCGCCACTGGCAGCAGCCACTGGTAACAGGATTAGCAGAGCGAGGTATGTAGGCGGTGCTACAGA
GTTCTTGAAGTGGTGGCCTAACTACGGCTACACTAGAAGAACAGTATTTGGTATCTGCGCTCTGCTGAAG
CCAGTTACCTTCGGAAAAAGAGTTGGTAGCTCTTGATCCGGCAAACAAACCACCGCTGGTAGCGGTGGTT
TTTTTGTTTGCAAGCAGCAGATTACGCGCAGAAAAAAAGGATCTCAAGAAGATCCTTTGATCTTTTCTAC
GGGGTCTGACGCTCAGTGGAACGAAAACTCACGTTAAGGGATTTTGGTCATGAGATTATCAAAAAGGATC
TTCACCTAGATCCTTTTAAATTAAAAATGAAGTTTTAAATCAATCTAAAGTATATATGAGTAAACTTGGT
CTGACAGTTACCAATGCTTAATCAGTGAGGCACCTATCTCAGCGATCTGTCTATTTCGTTCATCCATAGT
TGCCTGACTCCCCGTCGTGTAGATAACTACGATACGGGAGGGCTTACCATCTGGCCCCAGTGCTGCAATG
ATACCGCGAGACCCACGCTCACCGGCTCCAGATTTATCAGCAATAAACCAGCCAGCCGGAAGGGCCGAGC
GCAGAAGTGGTCCTGCAACTTTATCCGCCTCCATCCAGTCTATTAATTGTTGCCGGGAAGCTAGAGTAAG
TAGTTCGCCAGTTAATAGTTTGCGCAACGTTGTTGCCATTGCTACAGGCATCGTGGTGTCACGCTCGTCG
TTTGGTATGGCTTCATTCAGCTCCGGTTCCCAACGATCAAGGCGAGTTACATGATCCCCCATGTTGTGCA
AAAAAGCGGTTAGCTCCTTCGGTCCTCCGATCGTTGTCAGAAGTAAGTTGGCCGCAGTGTTATCACTCAT
GGTTATGGCAGCACTGCATAATTCTCTTACTGTCATGCCATCCGTAAGATGCTTTTCTGTGACTGGTGAG
TACTCAACCAAGTCATTCTGAGAATAGTGTATGCGGCGACCGAGTTGCTCTTGCCCGGCGTCAATACGGG
ATAATACCGCGCCACATAGCAGAACTTTAAAAGTGCTCATCATTGGAAAACGTTCTTCGGGGCGAAAACT
CTCAAGGATCTTACCGCTGTTGAGATCCAGTTCGATGTAACCCACTCGTGCACCCAACTGATCTTCAGCA
TCTTTTACTTTCACCAGCGTTTCTGGGTGAGCAAAAACAGGAAGGCAAAATGCCGCAAAAAAGGGAATAA
GGGCGACACGGAAATGTTGAATACTCATACTCTTCCTTTTTCAATATTATTGAAGCATTTATCAGGGTTA
TTGTCTCATGAGCGGATACATATTTGAATGTATTTAGAAAAATAAACAAATAGGGGTTCCGCGCACATTT
CCCCGAA
Features (pLannotate 1.2.2; 22 found; start..end, strand, type, name):
     45..97      -  misc_feature   bom (fragment): basis of mobility region from pBR322
    252..631     +  enhancer       CMV enhancer: human cytomegalovirus immediate early enhancer
    632..835     +  promoter       CMV promoter: human cytomegalovirus (CMV) immediate early promoter
    831..864     +  LTR            5' LTR (truncated) (fragment): truncated 5' long terminal repeat (LTR) from HIV-1
    880..898     +  promoter       T7 promoter: promoter for bacteriophage T7 RNA polymerase
    924..1310    +  CDS            H2AC20: H2A2C_HUMAN - Also known as H2AFQ, HIST2H2AC Experimental evidence at protein level: Swiss-Prot protein existence level 1. Core component of nucleosome. Nucleosomes wrap and compact DNA into chromatin, limiting DNA accessibility to the cellular machineries which require DNA as a template. Histones thereby play a central role in transcription regulation, DNA repair, DNA replication and chromosomal stability. DNA accessibility is regulated via a complex set of post-translational modifications of histones, also called histone code, and nucleosome remodeling. From Homo sapiens (Human).
   1320..2027    +  CDS            mCherry: mCherry is a basic (constitutively fluorescent) red fluorescent protein published in 2004, derived from Discosoma sp.. It is reported to be a very rapidly-maturing monomer with low acid sensitivity.
   2268..2286    -  promoter       SP6 promoter: promoter for bacteriophage SP6 RNA polymerase
   2312..2536    +  polyA_signal   bGH poly(A) signal: bovine growth hormone polyadenylation signal
   2540..2561    +  promoter       SV40 promoter (fragment): SV40 enhancer and early promoter
   2582..3010    +  rep_origin     f1 ori (sequence partly withheld): f1 bacteriophage origin of replication; arrow indicates direction of (+) strand synthesis
   3024..3353    +  promoter       SV40 promoter: SV40 enhancer and early promoter
   3420..4211    +  CDS            neo: KKA2_KLEPN - Also known as kan, nptII. Experimental evidence at protein level: Swiss-Prot protein existence level 1. Resistance to kanamycin, neomycin, paromomycin, ribostamycin, butirosin and gentamicin B. From Klebsiella pneumoniae.
   4235..4393    +  CDS            ble (fragment): BLE_KLEPN - Experimental evidence at protein level: Swiss-Prot protein existence level 1. Binding protein with a strong affinity to the bleomycin family of antibiotics. Binds to CL990; an antimitotic-antibiotic compound. From Klebsiella pneumoniae.
   4388..4509    +  polyA_signal   SV40 poly(A) signal: SV40 polyadenylation signal
   4582..4598    -  protein_bind   lac operator: The lac repressor binds to the lac operator to inhibit transcription in E. coli. This inhibition can be relieved by adding lactose or isopropyl-β-D-thiogalactopyranoside (IPTG). lac repressor encoded by lacI
   4606..4636    -  promoter       lac promoter: promoter for the E. coli lac operon
   4651..4672    -  protein_bind   CAP binding site: CAP binding activates transcription in the presence of cAMP. E. coli catabolite activator protein
   4685..4777    -  CDS            lacI (fragment): lac repressor; lacI; The lac repressor binds to the lac operator to inhibit transcription in E. coli. This inhibition can be relieved by adding lactose or isopropyl-β-D-thiogalactopyranoside (IPTG).
   4960..5548    -  rep_origin     ori: high-copy-number ColE1/pMB1/pBR322/pUC origin of replication
   5719..6579    -  CDS            AmpR: β-lactamase; bla; confers resistance to ampicillin, carbenicillin, and related antibiotics
   6580..6684    -  promoter       AmpR promoter: bla
