[The description below was written by a language model from this plasmid's Addgene catalogue record and pLannotate feature annotations shown in this document.]
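Description:
pcDNA3-H2A-Akt-STOPS is a mammalian expression plasmid of about 6.7 kb built on the Invitrogen pcDNA3 backbone. It is propagated in E. coli at high copy from a ColE1/pUC-type origin under ampicillin selection (AmpR with its bla promoter). It also carries an f1 origin, which allows single-stranded DNA production. For selecting transfected mammalian cells, an SV40 enhancer/early promoter drives the neomycin phosphotransferase gene, terminated by an SV40 poly(A) signal, which confers G418 resistance. The short bom, HIV-1 LTR, ble, lacI and lac promoter/operator hits in the feature table are annotated fragments or backbone remnants rather than functional parts of the design.

The payload is an approximately 1.3 kb insert cloned between HindIII and EcoRI. It is expressed from the CMV immediate-early enhancer and promoter and terminated by the bovine growth hormone poly(A) signal. T7 and SP6 promoters flank the cloning region. The insert encodes a fusion with human histone H2A (annotated as H2AC20) at the N terminus, followed by the red fluorescent protein mCherry and then the Akt-STOPS module. The feature table does not annotate Akt-STOPS itself, which presumably occupies the unannotated stretch between the end of mCherry and the SP6 promoter, and the record does not describe its composition. H2A is a core nucleosome component, so fusing it to the module tethers the fusion protein to chromatin and confines it to the nucleus, while mCherry lets expression and localisation be checked by fluorescence. According to the stated purpose and the associated publication title, the construct is used for location-specific inhibition of Akt in the nucleus, in work on the regulation of nuclear mTORC1 activity.
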