Addgene plasmid #175010: pcDNA3-H2A-Akt-STOPS
Purpose: Akt-STOPS targeted to the nucleus via histone H2A.
Depositing lab: Jin Zhang. Publication: Location-specific inhibition of Akt reveals regulation of mTORC1 activity in the nucleus. Zhou X, Zhong Y, Molinar-Inglis O, Kunkel MT, Chen M, Sun T, Zhang J, Shyy JY, Trejo J, Newton AC, Zhang J. Nat Commun. 2020 Nov 30;11(1):6088. doi: 10.1038/s41467-020-19937-w. PubMed 33257668.
Backbone
  Vector backbone: pcDNA3
  Backbone manufacturer: Invitrogen
  Backbone size w/o insert (bp): 5415
  Total vector size (bp): 6699
  Vector type: Mammalian Expression
  Selectable markers: Neomycin (select with G418)
Growth in bacteria
  Bacterial resistance: Ampicillin, 100 μg/mL
  Growth temperature: 37°C
  Growth strain: DH5alpha
  Copy number: High Copy
Gene/Insert
  Gene/Insert name: H2A-mCherry-Akt-STOPS
  Insert size (bp): 1284
  Promoter: CMV
  Tag / fusion protein: Histone H2A (N terminal on insert); mCherry (N terminal on insert)
  Cloning method: Restriction Enzyme; 5′ cloning site HindIII (not destroyed); 3′ cloning site EcoRI (not destroyed)
  Sequencing primers: 5′ CMV forward; 3′ BGH reverse
Terms and licenses: Academic/Nonprofit Terms; Industry Terms: Not Available to Industry
How to cite: pcDNA3-H2A-Akt-STOPS was a gift from Jin Zhang (Addgene plasmid # 175010 ; http://n2t.net/addgene:175010 ; RRID:Addgene_175010)
